Addgene plasmid #32251: TAL007
Depositing lab: Keith Joung. Depositing organization: Massachusetts General Hospital. Publication: Targeted gene disruption in somatic zebrafish cells using engineered TALENs. Sander JD, Cade L, Khayter C, Reyon D, Peterson RT, Joung JK, Yeh JR. Nat Biotechnol. 2011 Aug 5;29(8):697-8. doi: 10.1038/nbt.1934. PubMed 21822241.
Backbone
  Vector backbone: pUC57-ΔBsaI
  Backbone size w/o insert (bp): 2708
  Modifications to backbone: Silent valine mutation (C->G) at position 1794 to destroy alternate BsaI restriction site in pUC57
Growth in bacteria
  Bacterial resistance: Ampicillin, 100 μg/mL
  Growth temperature: 37°C
  Growth strain: XL1 Blue
  Copy number: High Copy
Gene/Insert
  Gene/Insert name: TAL007 (alt names: R (Type I N-terminal - C / HD); α / SHD / C)
  Insert size (bp): 123
  Cloning method: Restriction Enzyme; 5′ cloning site BbsI (destroyed during cloning); 3′ cloning site BamHI (not destroyed)
  Sequencing primers: 5′ OK163
Terms and licenses: Academic/Nonprofit Terms; Industry Terms: Not Available to Industry
How to cite: TAL007 was a gift from Keith Joung (Addgene plasmid # 32251 ; http://n2t.net/addgene:32251 ; RRID:Addgene_32251)
