[The description below was written by a language model from this plasmid's Addgene catalogue record and the feature table of its GenBank file.]
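Description:
TAL007 is a small bacterial cloning plasmid (2,831 bp in the held sequence record) that archives a single building block for assembling engineered TAL effector repeat arrays. The backbone is pUC57-ΔBsaI, a pUC57 derivative in which a silent C-to-G change at a valine codon removes the vector's own BsaI site. That position falls within the beta-lactamase coding region, so ampicillin resistance is retained while BsaI remains available for manipulating the insert. The plasmid replicates in E. coli from the high-copy ColE1/pUC origin and is selected with ampicillin through the bla gene and its native promoter.

The payload is a 123 bp insert encoding one TAL effector repeat unit. Its alternative names describe it as a type I, N-terminal ("α") position module carrying the HD repeat-variable diresidue, which specifies recognition of cytosine. It was cloned by restriction digestion, with the 5′ BbsI junction destroyed and the 3′ BamHI site preserved. The insert is not annotated in the feature table, which lists only backbone elements. By size, it should lie in the interval between the M13 forward and reverse primer sites, within the lacZα multiple cloning region next to the lac promoter, operator and CAP binding site. The record indicates no eukaryotic promoter, tag or reporter, so the plasmid appears to serve as a parts donor rather than an expression construct.

Modules of this kind are excised and joined in a defined order to build custom DNA-binding repeat arrays, which are then fused to a nuclease domain to make TALENs. The associated publication used such TALENs for targeted gene disruption in somatic zebrafish cells.
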