LOCUS       Exported 2831 bp ds-DNA circular SYN 13-MAY-2021
DEFINITION  synthetic circular DNA
ACCESSION   .
VERSION     .
KEYWORDS    TAL007
SOURCE      synthetic DNA construct
  ORGANISM  synthetic DNA construct
REFERENCE   1 (bases 1 to 2831)
  AUTHORS   Sander JD, Cade L, Khayter C, Reyon D, Peterson RT, Joung JK, Yeh JR
  TITLE     Targeted gene disruption in somatic zebrafish cells using engineered
            TALENs.
  JOURNAL   Nat Biotechnol. 2011 Aug 5;29(8):697-8. doi: 10.1038/nbt.1934.
  PUBMED    21822241
REFERENCE   2 (bases 1 to 2831)
  AUTHORS   .
  TITLE     Direct Submission
  JOURNAL   Exported May 13, 2021 from SnapGene Server 1.1.58
            http://www.snapgene.com
FEATURES             Location/Qualifiers
     source          1..2831
                     /organism="synthetic DNA construct"
                     /mol_type="other DNA"
     primer_bind     complement(29..51)
                     /label=pGEX 3'
                     /note="pGEX vectors, reverse primer"
     primer_bind     151..170
                     /label=pRS-marker
                     /note="pRS vectors, use to sequence yeast selectable
                     marker"
     primer_bind     364..386
                     /label=M13/pUC Forward
                     /note="In lacZ gene"
     primer_bind     378..395
                     /label=M13 Forward
                     /note="In lacZ gene. Also called M13-F20 or M13 (-21)
                     Forward"
     primer_bind     379..395
                     /label=M13 fwd
                     /note="common sequencing primer, one of multiple similar
                     variants"
     primer_bind     complement(610..626)
                     /label=M13 rev
                     /note="common sequencing primer, one of multiple similar
                     variants"
     primer_bind     complement(610..626)
                     /label=M13 Reverse
                     /note="In lacZ gene. Also called M13-rev"
     primer_bind     complement(623..645)
                     /label=M13/pUC Reverse
                     /note="In lacZ gene"
     protein_bind    634..650
                     /label=lac operator
                     /bound_moiety="lac repressor encoded by lacI"
                     /note="The lac repressor binds to the lac operator to
                     inhibit transcription in E. coli. This inhibition can be
                     relieved by adding lactose or
                     isopropyl-beta-D-thiogalactopyranoside (IPTG)."
     promoter        complement(658..688)
                     /label=lac promoter
                     /note="promoter for the E. coli lac operon"
     protein_bind    703..724
                     /label=CAP binding site
                     /bound_moiety="E. coli catabolite activator protein"
                     /note="CAP binding activates transcription in the presence
                     of cAMP."
     primer_bind     complement(841..858)
                     /label=L4440
                     /note="L4440 vector, forward primer"
     rep_origin      complement(1012..1600)
                     /direction=LEFT
                     /label=ori
                     /note="high-copy-number ColE1/pMB1/pBR322/pUC origin of
                     replication"
     primer_bind     complement(1092..1111)
                     /label=pBR322ori-F
                     /note="pBR322 origin, forward primer"
     CDS             complement(1771..2631)
                     /codon_start=1
                     /gene="bla"
                     /product="beta-lactamase"
                     /label=AmpR
                     /note="confers resistance to ampicillin, carbenicillin, and
                     related antibiotics"
                     /translation="MSIQHFRVALIPFFAAFCLPVFAHPETLVKVKDAEDQLGARVGYI
                     ELDLNSGKILESFRPEERFPMMSTFKVLLCGAVLSRIDAGQEQLGRRIHYSQNDLVEYS
                     PVTEKHLTDGMTVRELCSAAITMSDNTAANLLLTTIGGPKELTAFLHNMGDHVTRLDRW
                     EPELNEAIPNDERDTTMPVAMATTLRKLLTGELLTLASRQQLIDWMEADKVAGPLLRSA
                     LPAGWFIADKSGAGERGSRGIIAALGPDGKPSRIVVIYTTGSQATMDERNRQIAEIGAS
                     LIKHW"
     primer_bind     2394..2413
                     /label=Amp-R
                     /note="Ampicillin resistance gene, reverse primer"
     promoter        complement(2632..2736)
                     /gene="bla"
                     /label=AmpR promoter
     primer_bind     2804..2822
                     /label=pBRforEco
                     /note="pBR322 vectors, upsteam of EcoRI site, forward
                     primer"
ORIGIN
        1 tcgcgcgttt cggtgatgac ggtgaaaacc tctgacacat gcagctcccg gagacggtca
       61 cagcttgtct gtaagcggat gccgggagca gacaagcccg tcagggcgcg tcagcgggtg
      121 ttggcgggtg tcggggctgg cttaactatg cggcatcaga gcagattgta ctgagagtgc
      181 accatatgcg gtgtgaaata ccgcacagat gcgtaaggag aaaataccgc atcaggcgcc
      241 attcgccatt caggctgcgc aactgttggg aagggcgatc ggtgcgggcc tcttcgctat
      301 tacgccagct ggcgaaaggg ggatgtgctg caaggcgatt aagttgggta acgccagggt
      361 tttcccagtc acgacgttgt aaaacgacgg ccagtgaatt cgagctcggt acctcgcgaa
      421 tgcatctaga gaagacaaga acctgacccc agaccaggta gtcgcaatcg cgtcacatga
      481 cgggggaaag caagccctgg aaaccgtgca aaggttgttg ccggtccttt gtcaagacca
      541 cggccttaag agaccggatc ccgggcccgt cgactgcaga ggcctgcatg caagcttggc
      601 gtaatcatgg tcatagctgt ttcctgtgtg aaattgttat ccgctcacaa ttccacacaa
      661 catacgagcc ggaagcataa agtgtaaagc ctggggtgcc taatgagtga gctaactcac
      721 attaattgcg ttgcgctcac tgcccgcttt ccagtcggga aacctgtcgt gccagctgca
      781 ttaatgaatc ggccaacgcg cggggagagg cggtttgcgt attgggcgct cttccgcttc
      841 ctcgctcact gactcgctgc gctcggtcgt tcggctgcgg cgagcggtat cagctcactc
      901 aaaggcggta atacggttat ccacagaatc aggggataac gcaggaaaga acatgtgagc
      961 aaaaggccag caaaaggcca ggaaccgtaa aaaggccgcg ttgctggcgt ttttccatag
     1021 gctccgcccc cctgacgagc atcacaaaaa tcgacgctca agtcagaggt ggcgaaaccc
     1081 gacaggacta taaagatacc aggcgtttcc ccctggaagc tccctcgtgc gctctcctgt
     1141 tccgaccctg ccgcttaccg gatacctgtc cgcctttctc ccttcgggaa gcgtggcgct
     1201 ttctcatagc tcacgctgta ggtatctcag ttcggtgtag gtcgttcgct ccaagctggg
     1261 ctgtgtgcac gaaccccccg ttcagcccga ccgctgcgcc ttatccggta actatcgtct
     1321 tgagtccaac ccggtaagac acgacttatc gccactggca gcagccactg gtaacaggat
     1381 tagcagagcg aggtatgtag gcggtgctac agagttcttg aagtggtggc ctaactacgg
     1441 ctacactaga agaacagtat ttggtatctg cgctctgctg aagccagtta ccttcggaaa
     1501 aagagttggt agctcttgat ccggcaaaca aaccaccgct ggtagcggtg gtttttttgt
     1561 ttgcaagcag cagattacgc gcagaaaaaa aggatctcaa gaagatcctt tgatcttttc
     1621 tacggggtct gacgctcagt ggaacgaaaa ctcacgttaa gggattttgg tcatgagatt
     1681 atcaaaaagg atcttcacct agatcctttt aaattaaaaa tgaagtttta aatcaatcta
     1741 aagtatatat gagtaaactt ggtctgacag ttaccaatgc ttaatcagtg aggcacctat
     1801 ctcagcgatc tgtctatttc gttcatccat agttgcctga ctccccgtcg tgtagataac
     1861 tacgatacgg gagggcttac catctggccc cagtgctgca atgataccgc gagagccacg
     1921 ctcaccggct ccagatttat cagcaataaa ccagccagcc ggaagggccg agcgcagaag
     1981 tggtcctgca actttatccg cctccatcca gtctattaat tgttgccggg aagctagagt
     2041 aagtagttcg ccagttaata gtttgcgcaa cgttgttgcc attgctacag gcatcgtggt
     2101 gtcacgctcg tcgtttggta tggcttcatt cagctccggt tcccaacgat caaggcgagt
     2161 tacatgatcc cccatgttgt gcaaaaaagc ggttagctcc ttcggtcctc cgatcgttgt
     2221 cagaagtaag ttggccgcag tgttatcact catggttatg gcagcactgc ataattctct
     2281 tactgtcatg ccatccgtaa gatgcttttc tgtgactggt gagtactcaa ccaagtcatt
     2341 ctgagaatag tgtatgcggc gaccgagttg ctcttgcccg gcgtcaatac gggataatac
     2401 cgcgccacat agcagaactt taaaagtgct catcattgga aaacgttctt cggggcgaaa
     2461 actctcaagg atcttaccgc tgttgagatc cagttcgatg taacccactc gtgcacccaa
     2521 ctgatcttca gcatctttta ctttcaccag cgtttctggg tgagcaaaaa caggaaggca
     2581 aaatgccgca aaaaagggaa taagggcgac acggaaatgt tgaatactca tactcttcct
     2641 ttttcaatat tattgaagca tttatcaggg ttattgtctc atgagcggat acatatttga
     2701 atgtatttag aaaaataaac aaataggggt tccgcgcaca tttccccgaa aagtgccacc
     2761 tgacgtctaa gaaaccatta ttatcatgac attaacctat aaaaataggc gtatcacgag
     2821 gccctttcgt c
//
