>Addgene plasmid #32251 | TAL007 | addgene partial sequence | sequence record 37770 | LacZ-F2 5'-cctcttcgctattacgccag-3'
TACGCCAGGGTTTTCCCAGTCACGACGTTGTAAAACGACGGCCAGTGAATTCGAGCTCGGTACCTCGCGA
ATGCATCTAGAGAAGACAAGAACCTGACCCCAGACCAGGTAGTCGCAATCGCGTCACATGACGGGGGAAA
GCAAGCCCTGGAAACCGTGCAAAGGTTGTTGCCGGTCCTTTGTCAAGACCACGGCCTTAAGAGACCGGAT
CCCGGGCCCGTCGACTGCAGAGGCCTGCATGCAAGCTTGGCGTAATCATGGTCATAGCTGTTTCCTGTGT
GAAATTGTTATCCGCTCACAATTCCACACAACATACGAGCCGGAAGCATAAAGTGTAAAGCCTGGGGTGC
CTAATGAGTGAGCTAACTCACATTAATTGCGTTGCGCTCACTGCCCGCTTTCCAGTCGGGAAACCTGTCG
TGCCAGCTGCATTAATGAATCGGCCAACGCGCGGGGAGAGGCGGTTTGCGTATTGGGCGCTCTTCCGCTT
CCTCGCTCACTGACTCGCTGCGCTCGGTCGTTCGGCTGCGGCGAGCGGTATCAGCTCACTCAAAGGCGGT
AATACGGTTATCCACAGAATCAGGGGATAACGCAGGAAAGAACATGTGAGCAAAAGGCCAGCAAAAGGCC
AGGAACCGTAAAAAGGCCGCGTTGCTGGCGTTTTTCCATAGGCTCCGCCCCCCTGACGAGCATCACAAAA
ATCGACGCTCAAGTCAGAGGTGGCGAAACCCGACAGGACTATAAAGATACCAGGCGTTTCCCCCTGGAAG
CTCCCTCGTGCGCTCTCCTGTTCCGACCCTGCCGCTTACCGGATACCTGTCCGCCTTTCTCCCTTCGGGA
AGCGTGGCGCTTTCTCATAGCTCACGCTGTAGGTATCTCAGTTCGGTGTA
